>Addgene plasmid #82319 | pDONR223_STK3_WT | addgene full sequence | sequence record 165282 | Addgene NGS result
GGCAGTTCCCTACTCTCGCGTTAACGCTAGCATGGATGTTTTCCCAGTCACGACGTTGTAAAACGACGGC
CAGTCTTAAGCTCGGGCCCCAAATAATGATTTTATTTTGACTGATAGTGACCTGTTCGTTGCAACAAATT
GATGAGCAATGCTTTTTTATAATGCCAACTTTGTACAAAAAAGTTGGCATGGAGCAGCCGCCGGCGCCTA
AGAGTAAACTAAAAAAGCTGAGTGAAGACAGTTTGACTAAGCAGCCTGAAGAAGTTTTTGATGTATTAGA
GAAGCTTGGAGAAGGGTCTTATGGAAGTGTATTTAAAGCAATACACAAGGAATCCGGTCAAGTTGTCGCA
ATTAAACAAGTACCTGTTGAATCAGATCTTCAGGAAATAATCAAAGAAATTTCCATAATGCAGCAATGTG
ACAGCCCATATGTTGTAAAGTACTATGGCAGTTATTTTAAGAATACAGACCTCTGGATTGTTATGGAGTA
CTGTGGCGCTGGCTCTGTCTCAGACATAATTAGATTACGAAACAAGACATTAATAGAAGATGAAATTGCA
ACCATTCTTAAATCTACATTGAAAGGACTAGAATATTTGCACTTTATGAGAAAAATACACAGAGATATAA
AAGCTGGAAATATTCTCCTCAATACAGAAGGACATGCAAAATTGGCAGATTTTGGAGTGGCTGGTCAGTT
AACAGATACAATGGCAAAACGCAATACTGTAATAGGAACTCCATTTTGGATGGCTCCTGAGGTGATTCAA
GAAATAGGCTATAACTGTGTGGCCGACATCTGGTCCCTTGGCATTACTTCTATAGAAATGGCTGAAGGAA
AACCTCCTTATGCTGATATACATCCAATGAGGGCTATTTTTATGATTCCCACAAATCCACCACCAACATT
CAGAAAGCCAGAACTTTGGTCCGATGATTTCACCGATTTTGTTAAAAAGTGTTTGGTGAAGAATCCTGAG
CAGAGAGCTACTGCAACACAACTTTTACAGCATCCTTTTATCAAGAATGCCAAACCTGTATCAATATTAA
GAGACCTGATCACAGAAGCTATGGAGATCAAAGCTAAAAGACATGAGGAACAGCAACGAGAATTGGAAGA
GGAAGAAGAAAATTCGGATGAAGATGAGCTGGATTCCCACACCATGGTGAAGACTAGTGTGGAGAGTGTG
GGCACCATGCGGGCCACAAGCACGATGAGTGAAGGGGCCCAGACCATGATTGAACATAATAGCACGATGT
TGGAATCCGACTTGGGGACCATGGTGATAAACAGTGAGGATGAGGAAGAAGAAGATGGAACTATGAAAAG
AAATGCAACCTCACCACAAGTACAAAGACCATCTTTCATGGACTACTTTGATAAGCAAGACTTCAAGAAT
AAGAGTCACGAAAACTGTAATCAGAACATGCATGAACCCTTCCCTATGTCCAAAAACGTTTTTCCTGATA
ACTGGAAAGTTCCTCAAGATGGAGACTTTGACTTTTTGAAAAATCTAAGTTTAGAAGAACTACAGATGCG
GTTAAAAGCACTGGACCCCATGATGGAACGGGAGATAGAAGAACTTCGTCAGAGATACACTGCGAAAAGA
CAGCCCATTCTGGATGCGATGGATGCAAAGAAAAGAAGGCAGCAAAACTTTTGCCCAACTTTCTTGTACA
AAGTTGGCATTATAAGAAAGCATTGCTTATCAATTTGTTGCAACGAACAGGTCACTATCAGTCAAAATAA
AATCATTATTTGCCATCCAGCTGATATCCCCTATAGTGAGTCGTATTACATGGTCATAGCTGTTTCCTGG
CAGCTCTGGCCCGTGTCTCAAAATCTCTGATGTTACATTGCACAAGATAAAAATATATCATCATGCCTCC
TCTAGACCAGCCAGGACAGAAATGCCTCGACTTCGCTGCTACCCAAGGTTGCCGGGTGACGCACACCGTG
GAAACGGATGAAGGCACGAACCCAGTGGACATAAGCCTGTTCGGTTCGTAAGCTGTAATGCAAGTAGCGT
ATGCGCTCACGCAACTGGTCCAGAACCTTGACCGAACGCAGCGGTGGTAACGGCGCAGTGGCGGTTTTCA
TGGCTTGTTATGACTGTTTTTTTGGGGTACAGTCTATGCCTCGGGCATCCAAGCAGCAAGCGCGTTACGC
CGTGGGTCGATGTTTGATGTTATGGAGCAGCAACGATGTTACGCAGCAGGGCAGTCGCCCTAAAACAAAG
TTAAACATTATGAGGGAAGCGGTGATCGCCGAAGTATCGACTCAACTATCAGAGGTAGTTGGCGTCATCG
AGCGCCATCTCGAACCGACGTTGCTGGCCGTACATTTGTACGGCTCCGCAGTGGATGGCGGCCTGAAGCC
ACACAGTGATATTGATTTGCTGGTTACGGTGACCGTAAGGCTTGATGAAACAACGCGGCGAGCTTTGATC
AACGACCTTTTGGAAACTTCGGCTTCCCCTGGAGAGAGCGAGATTCTCCGCGCTGTAGAAGTCACCATTG
TTGTGCACGACGACATCATTCCGTGGCGTTATCCAGCTAAGCGCGAACTGCAATTTGGAGAATGGCAGCG
CAATGACATTCTTGCAGGTATCTTCGAGCCAGCCACGATCGACATTGATCTGGCTATCTTGCTGACAAAA
GCAAGAGAACATAGCGTTGCCTTGGTAGGTCCAGCGGCGGAGGAACTCTTTGATCCGGTTCCTGAACAGG
ATCTATTTGAGGCGCTAAATGAAACCTTAACGCTATGGAACTCGCCGCCCGACTGGGCTGGCGATGAGCG
AAATGTAGTGCTTACGTTGTCCCGCATTTGGTACAGCGCAGTAACCGGCAAAATCGCGCCGAAGGATGTC
GCTGCCGACTGGGCAATGGAGCGCCTGCCGGCCCAGTATCAGCCCGTCATACTTGAAGCTAGACAGGCTT
ATCTTGGACAAGAAGAAGATCGCTTGGCCTCGCGCGCAGATCAGTTGGAAGAATTTGTCCACTACGTGAA
AGGCGAGATCACCAAGGTAGTCGGCAAATAACCCTCGAGCCACCCATGACCAAAATCCCTTAACGTGAGT
TACGCGTCGTTCCACTGAGCGTCAGACCCCGTAGAAAAGATCAAAGGATCTTCTTGAGATCCTTTTTTTC
TGCGCGTAATCTGCTGCTTGCAAACAAAAAAACCACCGCTACCAGCGGTGGTTTGTTTGCCGGATCAAGA
GCTACCAACTCTTTTTCCGAAGGTAACTGGCTTCAGCAGAGCGCAGATACCAAATACTGTTCTTCTAGTG
TAGCCGTAGTTAGGCCACCACTTCAAGAACTCTGTAGCACCGCCTACATACCTCGCTCTGCTAATCCTGT
TACCAGTGGCTGCTGCCAGTGGCGATAAGTCGTGTCTTACCGGGTTGGACTCAAGACGATAGTTACCGGA
TAAGGCGCAGCGGTCGGGCTGAACGGGGGGTTCGTGCACACAGCCCAGCTTGGAGCGAACGACCTACACC
GAACTGAGATACCTACAGCGTGAGCTATGAGAAAGCGCCACGCTTCCCGAAGGGAGAAAGGCGGACAGGT
ATCCGGTAAGCGGCAGGGTCGGAACAGGAGAGCGCACGAGGGAGCTTCCAGGGGGAAACGCCTGGTATCT
TTATAGTCCTGTCGGGTTTCGCCACCTCTGACTTGAGCGTCGATTTTTGTGATGCTCGTCAGGGGGGCGG
AGCCTATGGAAAAACGCCAGCAACGCGGCCTTTTTACGGTTCCTGGCCTTTTGCTGGCCTTTTGCTCACA
TGTTCTTTCCTGCGTTATCCCCTGATTCTGTGGATAACCGTATTACCGCCTTTGAGTGAGCTGATACCGC
TCGCCGCAGCCGAACGACCGAGCGCAGCGAGTCAGTGAGCGAGGAAGCGGAAGAGCGCCCAATACGCAAA
CCGCCTCTCCCCGCGCGTTGGCCGATTCATTAATGCAGCTGGCACGACAGGTTTCCCGACTGGAAAGCGG
GCAGTGAGCGCAACGCAATTAATACGCGTACCGCTAGCCAGGAAGAGTTTGTAGAAACGCAAAAAGGCCA
TCCGTCAGGATGGCCTTCTGCTTAGTTTGATGCCTGGCAGTTTATGGCGGGCGTCCTGCCCGCCACCCTC
CGGGCCGTTGCTTCACAACGTTCAAATCCGCTCCCGGCGGATTTGTCCTACTCAGGAGAGCGTTCACCGA
CAAACAACAGATAAAACGAAAGGCCCAGTCTTCCGACTGAGCCTTTCGTTTTATTTGATGCCT
Features (pLannotate 1.2.2; 12 found; start..end, strand, type, name):
     38..74      -  CDS            lacZα (fragment): LacZα fragment of β-galactosidase; lacZ fragment
     91..186     +  protein_bind   attL3: mutant version of attL; recombination site for the Gateway® LR reaction LR Clonase™
    189..1661    +  CDS            STK3: STK3_HUMAN - Also known as KRS1, MST2. Experimental evidence at protein level: Swiss-Prot protein existence level 1. Stress-activated, pro-apoptotic kinase which, following caspase-cleavage, enters the nucleus and induces chromatin condensation followed by internucleosomal DNA fragmentation. Key component of the Hippo signaling pathway which plays a pivotal role in organ size control and tumor suppression by restricting proliferation and promoting apoptosis. The core of this pathway is composed of a kinase cascade wherein STK3/MST2 and STK4/MST1, in complex with its regulatory protein SAV1, ph
   1664..1762    -  protein_bind   attL2: mutant version of attL; recombination site for the Gateway® LR reaction LR Clonase™
   1780..1798    -  promoter       T7 promoter: promoter for bacteriophage T7 RNA polymerase
   1988..2011    +  promoter       Pc promoter (fragment): intI1 (promoter lies within the coding sequence); class 1 integron promoter
   2187..2243    +  CDS            GmR (fragment): gentamycin acetyltransferase; aacC1; confers resistance to gentamycin
   2250..3041    +  CDS            SmR: aminoglycoside adenylyltransferase (Murphy, 1985); aadA; confers resistance to spectinomycin and streptomycin
   3134..3722    +  rep_origin     ori: high-copy-number ColE1/pMB1/pBR322/pUC origin of replication
   3905..3997    +  CDS            lacI (fragment): lac repressor; lacI; The lac repressor binds to the lac operator to inhibit transcription in E. coli. This inhibition can be relieved by adding lactose or isopropyl-β-D-thiogalactopyranoside (IPTG).
   4052..4079    -  terminator     rrnB T2 terminator: transcription terminator T2 from the E. coli rrnB gene
   4211..4254    +  terminator     rrnB T1 terminator: Escherichia coli rrnB; transcription terminator T1 from the E. coli rrnB gene
