[The description below was written by a language model from this plasmid's Addgene catalogue record and pLannotate feature annotations shown in this document.]
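Description:
pDONR223_STK3_WT is a Gateway entry clone built on the Invitrogen pDONR223 backbone and carrying the wild-type human STK3 open reading frame (also known as MST2 or KRS1), corresponding to the NM_006281 reference transcript. It is a bacterial propagation and cloning plasmid rather than an expression vector. A high-copy ColE1/pUC-type origin maintains it in E. coli, and selection is by spectinomycin through the aadA (SmR) aminoglycoside adenylyltransferase gene. This gene sits downstream of a fragment of a class 1 integron Pc promoter and a remnant of a gentamicin resistance gene. Short lacZα and lacI fragments and the rrnB T1 and T2 terminators are backbone remnants.

The STK3 coding sequence of roughly 1.5 kb is flanked by two attL recombination sites. The annotation software labels these attL3 and attL2, which the record does not explain. These sites allow the ORF to be transferred by an LR Clonase reaction into any compatible Gateway destination vector. No promoter drives the insert, as recorded in the catalogue. The only nearby promoter is a T7 promoter on the opposite strand just outside the downstream attL site. The clone is in the "open" configuration, with no stop codon immediately after the insert, so the ORF can be read through into C-terminal tags supplied by a destination vector.

STK3 encodes a stress-activated, pro-apoptotic serine/threonine kinase that is a core component of the Hippo pathway. This plasmid belongs to the Target Accelerator Plasmid Collection. As the wild-type clone, it plausibly serves as the reference allele for comparison with cancer-associated variants in functional and morphological profiling studies.
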