Addgene plasmid #82319: pDONR223_STK3_WT
Purpose: Gateway Donor vector containing STK3 , part of the Target Accelerator Plasmid Collection.
Depositing lab: Jesse Boehm & William Hahn & David Root. Depositing organization: Broad Institute. Publication: Systematic Functional Interrogation of Rare Cancer Variants Identifies Oncogenic Alleles. Kim E, Ilic N, Shrestha Y, Zou L, Kamburov A, Zhu C, Yang X, Lubonja R, Tran N, Nguyen C, Lawrence MS, Piccioni F, Bagul M, Doench JG, Chouinard CR, Wu X, Hogstrom L, Natoli T, Tamayo P, Horn H, Corsello SM, Lage K, Root DE, Subramanian A, Golub TR, Getz G, Boehm JS, Hahn WC. Cancer Discov. 2016 Jul;6(7):714-26. doi: 10.1158/2159-8290.CD-16-0160. Epub 2016 May 4. PubMed 27147599.
Backbone
  Vector backbone: pDONR223
  Backbone manufacturer: Invitrogen
  Backbone size w/o insert (bp): 2790
  Vector type: Gateway Entry vector
Growth in bacteria
  Bacterial resistance: Spectinomycin, 50 μg/mL
  Growth temperature: 37°C
  Growth strain: DH5alpha
  Copy number: High Copy
Gene/Insert
  Gene/Insert name: STK3
  Species: H. sapiens (human)
  Mutation: WT
  GenBank ID: NM_006281.3
  Entrez Gene: STK3 (a.k.a. KRS1, MST2)
  Promoter: None
  Cloning method: Gateway Cloning
  Sequencing primers: 5′ M13pUC-fwd; 3′ M13-Rev
Terms and licenses: Academic/Nonprofit Terms; Industry Terms: Not Available to Industry
Depositor comments: Open state: NO stop codon immediately follows insert. Supporting reference: Systematic morphological profiling of human gene and allele function via Cell Painting. Rohban MH, et al. Elife. 2017, Mar 18;6. pii: e24060. PubMed PMID 28315521
How to cite: pDONR223_STK3_WT was a gift from Jesse Boehm & William Hahn & David Root (Addgene plasmid # 82319 ; http://n2t.net/addgene:82319 ; RRID:Addgene_82319)
