>Addgene plasmid #82319 | pDONR223_STK3_WT | depositor partial sequence | sequence record 155690 | Insert sequence
ATGGAGCAGCCGCCGGCGCCTAAGAGTAAACTAAAAAAGCTGAGTGAAGACAGTTTGACTAAGCAGCCTG
AAGAAGTTTTTGATGTATTAGAGAAGCTTGGAGAAGGGTCTTATGGAAGTGTATTTAAAGCAATACACAA
GGAATCCGGTCAAGTTGTCGCAATTAAACAAGTACCTGTTGAATCAGATCTTCAGGAAATAATCAAAGAA
ATTTCCATAATGCAGCAATGTGACAGCCCATATGTTGTAAAGTACTATGGCAGTTATTTTAAGAATACAG
ACCTCTGGATTGTTATGGAGTACTGTGGCGCTGGCTCTGTCTCAGACATAATTAGATTACGAAACAAGAC
ATTAATAGAAGATGAAATTGCAACCATTCTTAAATCTACATTGAAAGGACTAGAATATTTGCACTTTATG
AGAAAAATACACAGAGATATAAAAGCTGGAAATATTCTCCTCAATACAGAAGGACATGCAAAATTGGCAG
ATTTTGGAGTGGCTGGTCAGTTAACAGATACAATGGCAAAACGCAATACTGTAATAGGAACTCCATTTTG
GATGGCTCCTGAGGTGATTCAAGAAATAGGCTATAACTGTGTGGCCGACATCTGGTCCCTTGGCATTACT
TCTATAGAAATGGCTGAAGGAAAACCTCCTTATGCTGATATACATCCAATGAGGGCTATTTTTATGATTC
CCACAAATCCACCACCAACATTCAGAAAGCCAGAACTTTGGTCCGATGATTTCACCGATTTTGTTAAAAA
GTGTTTGGTGAAGAATCCTGAGCAGAGAGCTACTGCAACACAACTTTTACAGCATCCTTTTATCAAGAAT
GCCAAACCTGTATCAATATTAAGAGACCTGATCACAGAAGCTATGGAGATCAAAGCTAAAAGACATGAGG
AACAGCAACGAGAATTGGAAGAGGAAGAAGAAAATTCGGATGAAGATGAGCTGGATTCCCACACCATGGT
GAAGACTAGTGTGGAGAGTGTGGGCACCATGCGGGCCACAAGCACGATGAGTGAAGGGGCCCAGACCATG
ATTGAACATAATAGCACGATGTTGGAATCCGACTTGGGGACCATGGTGATAAACAGTGAGGATGAGGAAG
AAGAAGATGGAACTATGAAAAGAAATGCAACCTCACCACAAGTACAAAGACCATCTTTCATGGACTACTT
TGATAAGCAAGACTTCAAGAATAAGAGTCACGAAAACTGTAATCAGAACATGCATGAACCCTTCCCTATG
TCCAAAAACGTTTTTCCTGATAACTGGAAAGTTCCTCAAGATGGAGACTTTGACTTTTTGAAAAATCTAA
GTTTAGAAGAACTACAGATGCGGTTAAAAGCACTGGACCCCATGATGGAACGGGAGATAGAAGAACTTCG
TCAGAGATACACTGCGAAAAGACAGCCCATTCTGGATGCGATGGATGCAAAGAAAAGAAGGCAGCAAAAC
TTT
